Addgene plasmid #215311: pMVV105
Purpose: Expresses sfGFP under induction with the choline Marionette Cassette (BetIAM + PBetI-sfGFP) with a BBR1 backbone.
Depositing lab: Brian Pfleger. Depositing organization: University of Wisconsin, Madison. Publication: Synthetic Biology Toolbox for Nitrogen-Fixing Soil Microbes. Venkataraman M, Ynigez-Gutierrez A, Infante V, MacIntyre A, Fernandes-Junior PI, Ane JM, Pfleger B. ACS Synth Biol. 2023 Dec 15;12(12):3623-3634. doi: 10.1021/acssynbio.3c00414. Epub 2023 Nov 21. PubMed 37988619.
Backbone
  Vector backbone: BBR1
  Backbone size w/o insert (bp): 4000
  Total vector size (bp): 4702
  Modifications to backbone: Constitutive BetIAM repressor expression
  Vector type: Bacterial Expression, Synthetic Biology
Growth in bacteria
  Bacterial resistance: Kanamycin, 50 μg/mL
  Growth temperature: 37°C
  Growth strain: DH5alpha
  Copy number: Low Copy
Gene/Insert
  Gene/Insert name: sfGFP
  Species: Synthetic
  Insert size (bp): 711
  Promoter: PBetI
  Tag / fusion protein: None
  Cloning method: Gibson Cloning
  Sequencing primers: 5′ na
Resource information
  A portion of this plasmid was derived from a plasmid made by: Optimized induction cassettes were cloned from the Marionette sensor collection into broad host origin BBR1: https://www.addgene.org/kits/marionette-sensor-collection/ https://doi.org/10.1038/s41589-018-0168-3
Terms and licenses: Academic/Nonprofit Terms; Industry Terms: Not Available to Industry
How to cite: pMVV105 was a gift from Brian Pfleger (Addgene plasmid # 215311 ; http://n2t.net/addgene:215311 ; RRID:Addgene_215311)
