[The description below was written by a language model from this plasmid's Addgene catalogue record and pLannotate feature annotations shown in this document.]
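Description:
pMVV105 is a 4.7 kb bacterial expression and synthetic-biology plasmid that places superfolder GFP under choline-inducible control on a broad-host-range pBBR1 backbone. Replication depends on the pBBR1 oriV together with its cognate Rep protein, a pair originally from Bordetella bronchiseptica that functions in many Gram-negative bacteria beyond E. coli. The record lists the plasmid as low copy. Selection is by kanamycin through an aph(3')-Ia aminoglycoside phosphotransferase gene. The feature table also flags short fragments resembling a tet promoter, TcR, RSF ori and the pBR322 bom region. These are small partial matches and probably represent backbone remnants rather than functional elements.

The payload is the choline sensor cassette taken from the Marionette sensor collection. An evolved BetI repressor variant (BetIAM), derived from the E. coli regulator of glycine betaine synthesis genes, is expressed constitutively. The annotation places a lacIq-type promoter fragment immediately upstream of its coding sequence. BetI represses the PBetI promoter, and choline relieves this repression, switching on the untagged sfGFP reporter. PBetI itself is named in the catalogue fields but was not picked up as an annotated feature. A hammerhead ribozyme from the tobacco ringspot virus satellite RNA lies just upstream of sfGFP. Elements of this type are commonly used as self-cleaving insulators that standardise the 5' end of the transcript, so that reporter translation is less dependent on promoter context.

According to the associated publication title, the plasmid belongs to a toolbox for nitrogen-fixing soil microbes. It serves as a reporter for characterising choline-inducible expression in such hosts.
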