Features (pLannotate 1.2.2; 12 found; start..end, strand, type, name):
      1..50      +  misc_RNA       sTRSV HHRz: hammerhead ribozyme from the tobacco ringspot virus satellite RNA (Khvorova et al., 2003)
    100..813     +  CDS            Superfolder GFP: Superfolder GFP is a basic (constitutively fluorescent) green fluorescent protein published in 2005, derived from Aequorea victoria. It is reported to be a very rapidly-maturing weak dimer.
    890..963     +  promoter       lacIq promoter (fragment): lacI (mutant); In the lacIq allele, a single base change in the promoter boosts expression of the lacI gene about 10-fold.
    964..1548    +  CDS            betI: BETI_ECOLI - Experimental evidence at transcript level: Swiss-Prot protein existence level 2. Repressor involved in the biosynthesis of the osmoprotectant glycine betaine. It represses transcription of the choline transporter BetT and the genes of BetAB involved in the synthesis of glycine betaine. From Escherichia coli (strain K12).
   1653..1671    -  promoter       tet promoter (fragment): E. coli promoter for tetracycline efflux protein gene
   1681..1801    +  CDS            TcR (fragment): tetracycline efflux protein; tet; confers resistance to tetracycline
   1820..1842    -  rep_origin     RSF ori (fragment): Plasmids containing the RSF 1030 origin of replication can be propagated in E. coli cells that contain additional plasmids with compatible origins.
   1859..1885    +  misc_feature   bom (fragment): basis of mobility region from pBR322
   1984..2039    -  rep_origin     RSF ori (fragment): Plasmids containing the RSF 1030 origin of replication can be propagated in E. coli cells that contain additional plasmids with compatible origins.
   2127..2789    -  CDS            pBBR1 Rep: replication protein for the broad-host-range plasmid pBBR1 from Bordetella bronchiseptica
   2790..3561    -  rep_origin     pBBR1 oriV: replication origin of the broad-host-range plasmid pBBR1 from Bordetella bronchiseptica; requires the pBBR1 Rep protein for replication
   3650..4465    -  CDS            KanR: aminoglycoside phosphotransferase; aph(3')-Ia; confers resistance to kanamycin in bacteria or G418 (Geneticin®) in eukaryotes
>Addgene plasmid #215311 | pMVV105 | addgene full sequence | sequence record 434113 | Addgene NGS Result
CTGTCACCGGATGTGCTTTCCGGTCTGATGAGTCCGTGAGGACGAAACAGCCTCTACAAATAATTTTGTT
TAATACTAGAGAAAGAGGGGAAATACTAGATGAGCAAAGGAGAAGAACTTTTCACTGGAGTTGTCCCAAT
TCTTGTTGAATTAGATGGTGATGTTAATGGGCACAAATTTTCTGTCCGTGGAGAGGGTGAAGGTGATGCT
ACAAACGGAAAACTCACCCTTAAATTTATTTGCACTACTGGAAAACTACCTGTTCCGTGGCCAACACTTG
TCACTACTCTGACCTATGGTGTTCAATGCTTTTCCCGTTATCCGGATCACATGAAACGGCATGACTTTTT
CAAGAGTGCCATGCCCGAAGGTTATGTACAGGAACGCACTATATCTTTCAAAGATGACGGGACCTACAAG
ACGCGTGCTGAAGTCAAGTTTGAAGGTGATACCCTTGTTAATCGTATCGAGTTAAAGGGTATTGATTTTA
AAGAAGATGGAAACATTCTTGGACACAAACTTGAGTACAACTTTAACTCACACAATGTATACATCACGGC
AGACAAACAAAAGAATGGAATCAAAGCTAACTTCAAAATTCGCCACAACGTTGAAGATGGTTCCGTTCAA
CTAGCAGACCATTATCAACAAAATACTCCAATTGGCGATGGCCCTGTCCTTTTACCAGACAACCATTACC
TGTCGACACAATCTGTCCTTTCGAAAGATCCCAACGAAAAGCGTGACCACATGGTCCTTCTTGAGTTTGT
AACTGCTGCTGGGATTACACATGGCATGGATGAGCTCTACAAATAACTCGGTACCAAATTCCAGAAAAGA
GGCCTCCCGAAAGGGGGGCCTTTTTTCGTTTTGGTCCAATGGCGGCGCGCCATCGAATGGTGCAAAACCT
TTCGCGGTATGGCATGATAGCGCCCGGAAGAGAGTCAATTCACGGGGGTGAATATGCCGAAACTGGGTAT
GCAGAGCATTCGTCGTCGTCAGCTGATTGATGCAACCCTGGAAGCAATTAATGAAGTTGGTATGCATGAT
GCAACCATTGCACAGATTGCACGTCGTGCCGGTGTTAGCACCGGTATTATTAGCCATTATTTCCGCGATA
AAAACGGTCTACTGGAAGCAACCATGCGTGATATTACCAGCCAGCTGCGTGATGCAGTTCTGAATCGTCT
GCATGCACTGCCGCAGGGTAGCGCAGAACAGCGTCTGCAGGCAATTGTTGGTGGTAATTTTGATGAAACC
CAGGTTAGCAGCGCAGCAATGAAAGCATGGCTGGCATTTTGGGCAATCAGCATGCATCAGCCGATGCTGT
ATCGTCTGCAGCAGGTTAGCAGTCGTCGTCTGCTGAGCAATCTGGTTAGCGAATTTCGTCGTGAACTGCC
TCGTGAACAGGCACAAGAGGCAGGTTATGGTCTGGCAGCACTGATTGATGGTCTGTGGCTGCGTGCAGCA
CTGAGCGGTAAACCGCTGGATAAAACCCGTGCAAATAGCCTGACCCGTCATTTTATCACCCAGCATCTGC
CGACCGATTGATAAGGATCCTAATTGGTAACGAATCAGACAATTGACGGCTCGAGGGAGTAGCATAGGGT
TTGCAGAATCCCTGCTTCGTCCATTTGACAGGCACATTATGCATCGATGATAAGCTGTCAAACATGAGCA
GATCCTCTACGCCGGACGCATCGTGGCCGGCATCACCGGCGCCACAGGTGCGGTTGCTGGCGCCTATATC
GCCGACATCACCGATGGGGAAGATCGGGCTCGCCACTTCGGGCTCATGAGCAAATATTTTATCTGAGGTG
CTTCCTCGCTCACTGACTCGCTGCACGAGGCAGACCTCAGCGCTAGCGGAGTGTATACTGGCTTACTATG
TTGGCACTGATGAGGGTGTCAGTGAAGTGCTTCATGTGGCAGGAGAAAAAAGGCTGCACCGGTGCGTCAG
CAGAATATGTGATACAGGATATATTCCGCTTCCTCGCTCACTGACTCGCTACGCTCGGTCGTTCGACTGC
GGCGAGCGGAAATGGCTTACGAACGGGGCGGAGATTTCCTGGAAGATGCCAGGAAGATACTTAACAGGGA
AGTGAGAGGGCCGCGGCAAAGCCGTTCTACCGGCGCGGCAGCGTGACCCGTGTCGGCGGCTCCAACGGCT
CGCCATCGTCCAGAAAACACGGCTCATCGGGCATCGGCAGGCGCTGCTGCCCGCGCCGTTCCCATTCCTC
CGTTTCGGTCAAGGCTGGCAGGTCTGGTTCCATGCCCGGAATGCCGGGCTGGCTGGGCGGCTCCTCGCCG
GGGCCGGTCGGTAGTTGCTGCTCGCCCGGATACAGGGTCGGGATGCGGCGCAGGTCGCCATGCCCCAACA
GCGATTCGTCCTGGTCGTCGTGATCAACCACCACGGCGGCACTGAACACCGACAGGCGCAACTGGTCGCG
GGGCTGGCCCCACGCCACGCGGTCATTGACCACGTAGGCCGACACGGTGCCGGGGCCGTTGAGCTTCACG
ACGGAGATCCAGCGCTCGGCCACCAAGTCCTTGACTGCGTATTGGACCGTCCGCAAAGAACGTCCGATGA
GCTTGGAAAGTGTCTTCTGGCTGACCACCACGGCGTTCTGGTGGCCCATCTGCGCCACGAGGTGATGCAG
CAGCATTGCCGCCGTGGGTTTCCTCGCAATAAGCCCGGCCCACGCCTCATGCGCTTTGCGTTCCGTTTGC
ACCCAGTGACCGGGCTTGTTCTTGGCTTGAATGCCGATTTCTCTGGACTGCGTGGCCATGCTTATCTCCA
TGCGGTAGGGGTGCCGCACGGTTGCGGCACCATGCGCAATCAGCTGCAACTTTTCGGCAGCGCGACAACA
ATTATGCGTTGCGTAAAAGTGGCAGTCAATTACAGATTTTCTTTAACCTACGCAATGAGCTATTGCGGGG
GGTGCCGCAATGAGCTGTTGCGTACCCCCCTTTTTTAAGTTGTTGATTTTTAAGTCTTTCGCATTTCGCC
CTATATCTAGTTCTTTGGTGCCCAAAGAAGGGCACCCCTGCGGGGTTCCCCCACGCCTTCGGCGCGGCTC
CCCCTCCGGCAAAAAGTGGCCCCTCCGGGGCTTGTTGATCGACTGCGCGGCCTTCGGCCTTGCCCAAGGT
GGCGCTGCCCCCTTGGAACCCCCGCACTCGCCGCCGTGAGGCTCGGGGGGCAGGCGGGCGGGCTTCGCCC
TTCGACTGCCCCCACTCGCATAGGCTTGGGTCGTTCCAGGCGCGTCAAGGCCAAGCCGCTGCGCGGTCGC
TGCGCGAGCCTTGACCCGCCTTCCACTTGGTGTCCAACCGGCAAGCGAAGCGCGCAGGCCGCAGGCCGGA
GGCTTTTCCCCAGAGAAAATTAAAAAAATTGATGGGGCAAGGCCGCAGGCCGCGCAGTTGGAGCCGGTGG
GTATGTGGTCGAAGGCTGGGTAGCCGGTGGGCAATCCCTGTGGTCAAGCTCGTGGGCAGGCGCAGCCTGT
CCATCAGCTTGTCCAGCAGGGTTGTCCACGGGCCGAGCGAAGCGAGCCAGCCGGTGGCCGCGAAGATCAT
CTTATTAAGGGGTCTGACGCTCAGTGGAACGAAAAATCAATCTAAAGTATATATGAGTAAACTTGGTCTG
ACAGTTACCTTAGAAAAACTCATCGAGCATCAAATGAAACTGCAATTTATTCATATCAGGATTATCAATA
CCATATTTTTGAAAAAGCCGTTTCTGTAATGAAGGAGAAAACTCACCGAGGCAGTTCCATAGGATGGCAA
GATCCTGGTATCGGTCTGCGATTCCGACTCGTCCAACATCAATACAACCTATTAATTTCCCCTCGTCAAA
AATAAGGTTATCAAGTGAGAAATCACCATGAGTGACGACTGAATCCGGTGAGAATGGCAAAAGCTTATGC
ATTTCTTTCCAGACTTGTTCAACAGGCCAGCCATTACGCTCGTCATCAAAATCACTCGCATCAACCAAAC
CGTTATTCATTCGTGATTGCGCCTGAGCGAGACGAAATACGCGATCGCTGTTAAAAGGACAATTACAAAC
AGGAATCGAATGCAACCGGCGCAGGAACACTGCCAGCGCATCAACAATATTTTCACCTGAATCAGGATAT
TCTTCTAATACCTGGAATGCTGTTTTCCCGGGGATCGCAGTGGTGAGTAACCATGCATCATCAGGAGTAC
GGATAAAATGCTTGATGGTCGGAAGAGGCATAAATTCCGTCAGCCAGTTTAGTCTGACCATCTCATCTGT
AACATCATTGGCAACGCTACCTTTGCCATGTTTCAGAAACAACTCTGGCGCATCGGGCTTCCCATACAAT
CGATAGATTGTCGCACCTGATTGCCCGACATTATCGCGAGCCCATTTATACCCATATAAATCAGCATCCA
TGTTGGAATTTAATCGCGGCCTGGAGCAAGACGTTTCCCGTTGAATATGGCTCATAACACCCCTTGTATT
ACTGTTTATGTAAGCAGACAGTTTTATTGTTCATGATGATATATTTTTATCTTGTGCAATGTACATCAGA
GATTTTGAGACACAACCAATTATTGAAGGCCTCCCTAACGGGGGGCCTTTTTTTGTTTCTGGTCTCCCGC
TTAACGATCGTTGGCTGAGCGCGGGTGAGAGGGATTCGTTACCAATAGACAATTGATTGGACGTTCAATA
TAATGCTAGCAG
